>Addgene plasmid #78186 | pJL1050 | addgene partial sequence | sequence record 161526 | pPD117-F 5'-gtggatcctatcgattggc-3'
TATTAAAGAGTTTATGCGTTTTCAAGGTGCATATGGAGGGATCTGTCAATGGGCATGAGTTTGAAATTGA
AGGTGAAGGAGAAGGCCGACCATATGAGGGAACACAAACCGCAAAACTAAAGGTAAGTTTAAACATATAT
ATACTAACTAACCCTGATTATTTAAATTTTCAGGTAACTAAAGGCGGACCATTACCATTCGCCTGGGACA
TCCTCTCTCCACAGTTCATGTATGGAAGTAAAGCTTATGTTAAACATCCGGCAGATATACCAGATTATTT
GAAACTTTCATTCCCGGAGGGTTTTAAGTGGGAACGCGTAATGAATTTTGAAGACGGAGGAGTTGTTACA
GTGACGCAAGACTCAAGGTAAGTTTAAACAGTTCGGTACTAACTAACCATACATATTTAAATTTTCAGCC
TCCAAGATGGAGAATTTATTTATAAAGTCAAACTTCGAGGAACGAATTTCCCCTCGGATGGACCTGTTAT
GCAGAAGAAGACTATGGGATGGGAAGCTTCAAGTGAAAGAATGTACCCTGAAGACGGTGCTCTTAAGGGA
GAGATTAAACAACGTCTTAAATTGAAAGATGGAGGACATTACGATGCTGAGGTAAGTTTAAACATGATTT
TACTAACTAACTAATCTGATTTAAATTTTCAGGTGAAGACAACTTACAAAGCCAAAAAACCAGTTCAGCT
GCCAGGAGCGTACAATGTTAATATTAAACTGGATATCACCTCCCACAACGAGGATTACACTATCGTT
