[The description below was written by a language model from this plasmid's Addgene catalogue record.]
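Description:
pJL1050 is an empty-backbone worm expression vector built on pPD117.01, with a recorded backbone size of 4609 bp. It is intended for mCherry reporter expression in worms. In bacteria it is maintained as a high-copy plasmid under ampicillin selection. The record does not name the origin of replication, and no feature table is provided, so the exact arrangement of elements cannot be confirmed from the available information.

The catalogue entry lists no gene or insert, consistent with its designation as an empty backbone. The user is expected to supply the sequence of interest, typically a promoter or a gene fragment placed so that the red fluorescent protein mCherry reports transcriptional activity or marks a fusion protein. The record does not state which promoter, if any, is already present, nor does it state the layout of cloning sites, the 3' untranslated region, or any introns or localisation signals associated with the mCherry coding sequence. It also does not say how the construct differs from the parental pPD117.01 beyond the implied presence of mCherry. No worm selection or co-injection marker is described.

In practice, a vector of this kind serves as a starting point for making transgenic reporter lines. It allows expression patterns or protein localisation to be visualised in live animals by red fluorescence, and mCherry can be combined with green reporters for dual-colour imaging. Anyone designing a cloning strategy should consult the full sequence, since the catalogue fields alone do not define the regulatory context of the reporter.
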