Addgene plasmid #78186: pJL1050
Purpose: (Empty Backbone) mCherry reporter expression in worms
Depositing lab: Junho Lee. Depositing organization: Seoul National University.
Backbone
  Vector backbone: pPD117.01
  Backbone size (bp): 4609
  Vector type: Worm Expression
Growth in bacteria
  Bacterial resistance: Ampicillin, 100 μg/mL
  Growth temperature: 37°C
  Growth strain: DH5alpha
  Copy number: High Copy
Gene/Insert
  Gene/Insert name: None
Terms and licenses: Academic/Nonprofit Terms; Industry Terms: Not Available to Industry
How to cite: pJL1050 was a gift from Junho Lee (Addgene plasmid # 78186 ; http://n2t.net/addgene:78186 ; RRID:Addgene_78186)
